Addgene plasmid #76644: TGFBR1 gRNA (BRDN0001146778)
Purpose: 3rd generation lentiviral gRNA plasmid targeting human TGFBR1
Depositing lab: John Doench & David Root. Depositing organization: Broad Institute. Publication: Optimized sgRNA design to maximize activity and minimize off-target effects of CRISPR-Cas9. Doench JG, Fusi N, Sullender M, Hegde M, Vaimberg EW, Donovan KF, Smith I, Tothova Z, Wilen C, Orchard R, Virgin HW, Listgarten J, Root DE. Nat Biotechnol. 2016 Jan 18. doi: 10.1038/nbt.3437. PubMed 26780180.
Backbone
  Vector backbone: lentiGuide-Puro
  Backbone manufacturer: Zhang Lab (Addgene plasmid # 52963)
  Vector type: Mammalian Expression, Lentiviral, CRISPR
  Selectable markers: Puromycin
Growth in bacteria
  Bacterial resistance: Ampicillin, 100 μg/mL
  Growth temperature: 37°C
  Growth strain: DH5alpha
  Copy number: High Copy
Gene/Insert
  Gene/Insert name: TGFBR1 (alt name: TGFBR1)
  gRNA/shRNA sequence: AGAACGTTCGTGGTTCCGTG
  Species: H. sapiens (human)
  Entrez Gene: TGFBR1 (a.k.a. AAT5, ACVRLK4, ALK-5, ALK5, ESS1, LDS1, LDS1A, LDS2A, MSSE, SKR4, TBR-i, TBRI, TGFR-1, tbetaR-I)
  Promoter: hU6
  Cloning method: Unknown
  Sequencing primers: 5′ U6-F; 3′ pS2-R
Terms and licenses: Academic/Nonprofit Terms; Industry Terms: Not Available to Industry
Depositor comments: The gRNA was designed to target a Genbank reference sequence which has since been removed from the database. Note that this plasmid does NOT contain Cas9. It should be used in conjunction with lentiCas9-Blast (Addgene #52962) or otherwise with cell lines already expressing Cas9. Browse the full kinome gRNA library at http://www.addgene.org/pooled-library/broadgpp-human-kinome/ or visit http://www.broadinstitute.org/rnai/public/ for detailed protocols and information.
How to cite: TGFBR1 gRNA (BRDN0001146778) was a gift from John Doench & David Root (Addgene plasmid # 76644 ; http://n2t.net/addgene:76644 ; RRID:Addgene_76644)
