[The description below was written by a language model from this plasmid's Addgene catalogue record and pLannotate feature annotations shown in this document.]
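Description:
TGFBR1 gRNA (BRDN0001146778) is a third-generation lentiviral single-guide RNA plasmid built on the lentiGuide-Puro backbone and designed to target the human TGFBR1 gene (also known as ALK5), which encodes the type I TGF-β receptor kinase. It is propagated in E. coli as a high-copy plasmid through a ColE1/pUC-type origin with ampicillin selection from the β-lactamase gene. The backbone also carries an f1 origin, an SV40 origin and poly(A) signal, and remnants of a lac/T7/T3 cloning region.

The viral portion is organised as a self-inactivating transfer vector. An RSV promoter drives a truncated HIV-1 5' LTR, making genomic RNA production Tat-independent. This is followed by the Ψ packaging signal with a gag fragment, the Rev response element for Rev-dependent nuclear export, a cPPT/CTS element, and a ΔU3 3' LTR that disables LTR promoter activity after integration. Within this frame there are two expression units. A human U6 RNA polymerase III promoter transcribes the TGFBR1-specific spacer fused to the Streptococcus pyogenes Cas9 guide RNA scaffold. Downstream, an EF-1α promoter with its intron A drives puromycin N-acetyltransferase, stabilised by a WPRE, so that transduced mammalian cells can be selected with puromycin.

The plasmid does not encode Cas9, so it must be paired with a separate Cas9 vector or used in cells already expressing Cas9 to disrupt TGFBR1. It is an individual clone corresponding to a human kinome gRNA library. The depositor notes that the guide was designed against a GenBank reference sequence that has since been withdrawn.
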