Features (pLannotate 1.2.2; 29 found; start..end, strand, type, name):
     14..80      +  CDS            small t antigen (fragment): SV40 (simian virus 40) small t antigen
    106..317     +  promoter       EF-1α core promoter: core promoter for human elongation factor EF-1α
    318..1256    +  intron         EF-1α intron A: intron upstream of the start codon of human EF-1α
   1278..1877    +  CDS            PuroR (fragment): puromycin N-acetyltransferase; pac from Streptomyces; confers resistance to puromycin
   1893..2481    +  misc_feature   WPRE: woodchuck hepatitis virus posttranscriptional regulatory element
   2532..2551    +  misc_feature   cPPT/CTS (fragment): central polypurine tract and central termination sequence of HIV-1
   2553..2786    +  LTR            3' LTR (ΔU3): self-inactivating 3' long terminal repeat (LTR) from HIV-1
   2864..2985    +  polyA_signal   SV40 poly(A) signal: SV40 polyadenylation signal
   3025..3160    +  rep_origin     SV40 ori: SV40 origin of replication
   3181..3199    -  promoter       T7 promoter: promoter for bacteriophage T7 RNA polymerase
   3207..3362    +  CDS            lacZα (fragment): LacZα fragment of β-galactosidase; lacZ fragment
   3367..3795    +  rep_origin     f1 ori (sequence partly withheld): f1 bacteriophage origin of replication; arrow indicates direction of (+) strand synthesis
   3848..3952    +  promoter       AmpR promoter: bla
   3953..4813    +  CDS            AmpR: β-lactamase; bla; confers resistance to ampicillin, carbenicillin, and related antibiotics
   4984..5572    +  rep_origin     ori: high-copy-number ColE1/pMB1/pBR322/pUC origin of replication
   5755..5847    +  CDS            lacI (fragment): lac repressor; lacI; The lac repressor binds to the lac operator to inhibit transcription in E. coli. This inhibition can be relieved by adding lactose or isopropyl-β-D-thiogalactopyranoside (IPTG).
   5860..5881    +  protein_bind   CAP binding site: CAP binding activates transcription in the presence of cAMP. E. coli catabolite activator protein
   5896..5926    +  promoter       lac promoter: promoter for the E. coli lac operon
   5934..5950    +  protein_bind   lac operator: The lac repressor binds to the lac operator to inhibit transcription in E. coli. This inhibition can be relieved by adding lactose or isopropyl-β-D-thiogalactopyranoside (IPTG). lac repressor encoded by lacI
   5995..6013    +  promoter       T3 promoter: promoter for bacteriophage T3 RNA polymerase
   6041..6267    +  promoter       RSV promoter: Rous sarcoma virus enhancer/promoter
   6268..6448    +  LTR            5' LTR (truncated): truncated 5' long terminal repeat (LTR) from HIV-1
   6495..6620    +  misc_feature   HIV-1 Ψ: packaging signal of human immunodeficiency virus type 1
   6604..6967    +  CDS            HIV-1 gag (fragment): gag protein from human immunodeficiency virus 1; gag
   7113..7346    +  misc_feature   RRE: The Rev response element (RRE) of HIV-1 allows for Rev-dependent mRNA export from the nucleus to the cytoplasm.
   7723..7749    +  CDS            Rev (fragment): human immunodeficiency virus 1 (HIV-1) Rev protein; rev; enhances nuclear export of unspliced and incompletely spliced viral mRNAs
   7753..7993    +  promoter       U6 promoter: RNA polymerase III promoter for human U6 snRNA
   8023..8098    +  misc_RNA       gRNA scaffold: guide RNA scaffold for the Streptococcus pyogenes CRISPR/Cas9 system
   8154..8271    +  misc_feature   cPPT/CTS: central polypurine tract and central termination sequence of HIV-1
>Addgene plasmid #76644 | TGFBR1 gRNA (BRDN0001146778) | addgene full sequence | sequence record 186226 | Addgene Assembled Sequence
CCCGGGTGCAAAGATGGATAAAGTTTTAAACAGAGAGGAATCTTTGCAGCTAATGGACCTTCTAGGTCTT
GAAAGGAGTGGGAATTGGCTCCGGTGCCCGTCAGTGGGCAGAGCGCACATCGCCCACAGTCCCCGAGAAG
TTGGGGGGAGGGGTCGGCAATTGATCCGGTGCCTAGAGAAGGTGGCGCGGGGTAAACTGGGAAAGTGATG
TCGTGTACTGGCTCCGCCTTTTTCCCGAGGGTGGGGGAGAACCGTATATAAGTGCAGTAGTCGCCGTGAA
CGTTCTTTTTCGCAACGGGTTTGCCGCCAGAACACAGGTAAGTGCCGTGTGTGGTTCCCGCGGGCCTGGC
CTCTTTACGGGTTATGGCCCTTGCGTGCCTTGAATTACTTCCACCTGGCTGCAGTACGTGATTCTTGATC
CCGAGCTTCGGGTTGGAAGTGGGTGGGAGAGTTCGAGGCCTTGCGCTTAAGGAGCCCCTTCGCCTCGTGC
TTGAGTTGAGGCCTGGCCTGGGCGCTGGGGCCGCCGCGTGCGAATCTGGTGGCACCTTCGCGCCTGTCTC
GCTGCTTTCGATAAGTCTCTAGCCATTTAAAATTTTTGATGACCTGCTGCGACGCTTTTTTTCTGGCAAG
ATAGTCTTGTAAATGCGGGCCAAGATCTGCACACTGGTATTTCGGTTTTTGGGGCCGCGGGCGGCGACGG
GGCCCGTGCGTCCCAGCGCACATGTTCGGCGAGGCGGGGCCTGCGAGCGCGGCCACCGAGAATCGGACGG
GGGTAGTCTCAAGCTGGCCGGCCTGCTCTGGTGCCTGGCCTCGCGCCGCCGTGTATCGCCCCGCCCTGGG
CGGCAAGGCTGGCCCGGTCGGCACCAGTTGCGTGAGCGGAAAGATGGCCGCTTCCCGGCCCTGCTGCAGG
GAGCTCAAAATGGAGGACGCGGCGCTCGGGAGAGCGGGCGGGTGAGTCACCCACACAAAGGAAAAGGGCC
TTTCCGTCCTCAGCCGTCGCTTCATGTGACTCCACGGAGTACCGGGCGCCGTCCAGGCACCTCGATTAGT
TCTCGAGCTTTTGGAGTACGTCGTCTTTAGGTTGGGGGGAGGGGTTTTATGCGATGGAGTTTCCCCACAC
TGAGTGGGTGGAGACTGAAGTTAGGCCAGCTTGGCACTTGATGTAATTCTCCTTGGAATTTGCCCTTTTT
GAGTTTGGATCTTGGTTCATTCTCAAGCCTCAGACAGTGGTTCAAAGTTTTTTTCTTCCATTTCAGGTGT
CGTGACGTACGGCCACCATGACCGAGTACAAGCCCACGGTGCGCCTCGCCACCCGCGACGACGTCCCCAG
GGCCGTACGCACCCTCGCCGCCGCGTTCGCCGACTACCCCGCCACGCGCCACACCGTCGATCCGGACCGC
CACATCGAGCGGGTCACCGAGCTGCAAGAACTCTTCCTCACGCGCGTCGGGCTCGACATCGGCAAGGTGT
GGGTCGCGGACGACGGCGCCGCCGTGGCGGTCTGGACCACGCCGGAGAGCGTCGAAGCGGGGGCGGTGTT
CGCCGAGATCGGCCCGCGCATGGCCGAGTTGAGCGGTTCCCGGCTGGCCGCGCAGCAACAGATGGAAGGC
CTCCTGGCGCCGCACCGGCCCAAGGAGCCCGCGTGGTTCCTGGCCACCGTCGGAGTCTCGCCCGACCACC
AGGGCAAGGGTCTGGGCAGCGCCGTCGTGCTCCCCGGAGTGGAGGCGGCCGAGCGCGCCGGGGTGCCCGC
CTTCCTGGAGACCTCCGCGCCCCGCAACCTCCCCTTCTACGAGCGGCTCGGCTTCACCGTCACCGCCGAC
GTCGAGGTGCCCGAAGGACCGCGCACCTGGTGCATGACCCGCAAGCCCGGTGCCTGAACGCGTTAAGTCG
ACAATCAACCTCTGGATTACAAAATTTGTGAAAGATTGACTGGTATTCTTAACTATGTTGCTCCTTTTAC
GCTATGTGGATACGCTGCTTTAATGCCTTTGTATCATGCTATTGCTTCCCGTATGGCTTTCATTTTCTCC
TCCTTGTATAAATCCTGGTTGCTGTCTCTTTATGAGGAGTTGTGGCCCGTTGTCAGGCAACGTGGCGTGG
TGTGCACTGTGTTTGCTGACGCAACCCCCACTGGTTGGGGCATTGCCACCACCTGTCAGCTCCTTTCCGG
GACTTTCGCTTTCCCCCTCCCTATTGCCACGGCGGAACTCATCGCCGCCTGCCTTGCCCGCTGCTGGACA
GGGGCTCGGCTGTTGGGCACTGACAATTCCGTGGTGTTGTCGGGGAAATCATCGTCCTTTCCTTGGCTGC
TCGCCTGTGTTGCCACCTGGATTCTGCGCGGGACGTCCTTCTGCTACGTCCCTTCGGCCCTCAATCCAGC
GGACCTTCCTTCCCGCGGCCTGCTGCCGGCTCTGCGGCCTCTTCCGCGTCTTCGCCTTCGCCCTCAGACG
AGTCGGATCTCCCTTTGGGCCGCCTCCCCGCGTCGACTTTAAGACCAATGACTTACAAGGCAGCTGTAGA
TCTTAGCCACTTTTTAAAAGAAAAGGGGGGACTGGAAGGGCTAATTCACTCCCAACGAAGACAAGATCTG
CTTTTTGCTTGTACTGGGTCTCTCTGGTTAGACCAGATCTGAGCCTGGGAGCTCTCTGGCTAACTAGGGA
ACCCACTGCTTAAGCCTCAATAAAGCTTGCCTTGAGTGCTTCAAGTAGTGTGTGCCCGTCTGTTGTGTGA
CTCTGGTAACTAGAGATCCCTCAGACCCTTTTAGTCAGTGTGGAAAATCTCTAGCAGTACGTATAGTAGT
TCATGTCATCTTATTATTCAGTATTTATAACTTGCAAAGAAATGAATATCAGAGAGTGAGAGGAACTTGT
TTATTGCAGCTTATAATGGTTACAAATAAAGCAATAGCATCACAAATTTCACAAATAAAGCATTTTTTTC
ACTGCATTCTAGTTGTGGTTTGTCCAAACTCATCAATGTATCTTATCATGTCTGGCTCTAGCTATCCCGC
CCCTAACTCCGCCCATCCCGCCCCTAACTCCGCCCAGTTCCGCCCATTCTCCGCCCCATGGCTGACTAAT
TTTTTTTATTTATGCAGAGGCCGAGGCCGCCTCGGCCTCTGAGCTATTCCAGAAGTAGTGAGGAGGCTTT
TTTGGAGGCCTAGGGACGTACCCAATTCGCCCTATAGTGAGTCGTATTACGCGCGCTCACTGGCCGTCGT
TTTACAACGTCGTGACTGGGAAAACCCTGGCGTTACCCAACTTAATCGCCTTGCAGCACATCCCCCTTTC
GCCAGCTGGCGTAATAGCGAAGAGGCCCGCACCGATCGCCCTTCCCAACAGTTGCGCAGCCTGAATGGCG
AATGGG
[124 nt withheld, positions 3367-3490]
C
[91 nt withheld, positions 3492-3582]
A
[49 nt withheld, positions 3584-3632]
CCTTTGACGTTGGAGTCCACGTTCTTT
[37 nt withheld, positions 3660-3696]
ACCCTATCTCGGTCTATTCTTTTGATTTATAAGGGATTTTGCCGATTTCGGCCTATTGGTTAAAAAATGA
GCTGATTTAACAAAAATTTAACGCGAATTTTAACAAAATATTAACGCTTACAATTTAGGTGGCACTTTTC
GGGGAAATGTGCGCGGAACCCCTATTTGTTTATTTTTCTAAATACATTCAAATATGTATCCGCTCATGAG
ACAATAACCCTGATAAATGCTTCAATAATATTGAAAAAGGAAGAGTATGAGTATTCAACATTTCCGTGTC
GCCCTTATTCCCTTTTTTGCGGCATTTTGCCTTCCTGTTTTTGCTCACCCAGAAACGCTGGTGAAAGTAA
AAGATGCTGAAGATCAGTTGGGTGCACGAGTGGGTTACATCGAACTGGATCTCAACAGCGGTAAGATCCT
TGAGAGTTTTCGCCCCGAAGAACGTTTTCCAATGATGAGCACTTTTAAAGTTCTGCTATGTGGCGCGGTA
TTATCCCGTATTGACGCCGGGCAAGAGCAACTCGGTCGCCGCATACACTATTCTCAGAATGACTTGGTTG
AGTACTCACCAGTCACAGAAAAGCATCTTACGGATGGCATGACAGTAAGAGAATTATGCAGTGCTGCCAT
AACCATGAGTGATAACACTGCGGCCAACTTACTTCTGACAACGATCGGAGGACCGAAGGAGCTAACCGCT
TTTTTGCACAACATGGGGGATCATGTAACTCGCCTTGATCGTTGGGAACCGGAGCTGAATGAAGCCATAC
CAAACGACGAGCGTGACACCACGATGCCTGTAGCAATGGCAACAACGTTGCGCAAACTATTAACTGGCGA
ACTACTTACTCTAGCTTCCCGGCAACAATTAATAGACTGGATGGAGGCGGATAAAGTTGCAGGACCACTT
CTGCGCTCGGCCCTTCCGGCTGGCTGGTTTATTGCTGATAAATCTGGAGCCGGTGAGCGTGGGTCTCGCG
GTATCATTGCAGCACTGGGGCCAGATGGTAAGCCCTCCCGTATCGTAGTTATCTACACGACGGGGAGTCA
GGCAACTATGGATGAACGAAATAGACAGATCGCTGAGATAGGTGCCTCACTGATTAAGCATTGGTAACTG
TCAGACCAAGTTTACTCATATATACTTTAGATTGATTTAAAACTTCATTTTTAATTTAAAAGGATCTAGG
TGAAGATCCTTTTTGATAATCTCATGACCAAAATCCCTTAACGTGAGTTTTCGTTCCACTGAGCGTCAGA
CCCCGTAGAAAAGATCAAAGGATCTTCTTGAGATCCTTTTTTTCTGCGCGTAATCTGCTGCTTGCAAACA
AAAAAACCACCGCTACCAGCGGTGGTTTGTTTGCCGGATCAAGAGCTACCAACTCTTTTTCCGAAGGTAA
CTGGCTTCAGCAGAGCGCAGATACCAAATACTGTTCTTCTAGTGTAGCCGTAGTTAGGCCACCACTTCAA
GAACTCTGTAGCACCGCCTACATACCTCGCTCTGCTAATCCTGTTACCAGTGGCTGCTGCCAGTGGCGAT
AAGTCGTGTCTTACCGGGTTGGACTCAAGACGATAGTTACCGGATAAGGCGCAGCGGTCGGGCTGAACGG
GGGGTTCGTGCACACAGCCCAGCTTGGAGCGAACGACCTACACCGAACTGAGATACCTACAGCGTGAGCT
ATGAGAAAGCGCCACGCTTCCCGAAGGGAGAAAGGCGGACAGGTATCCGGTAAGCGGCAGGGTCGGAACA
GGAGAGCGCACGAGGGAGCTTCCAGGGGGAAACGCCTGGTATCTTTATAGTCCTGTCGGGTTTCGCCACC
TCTGACTTGAGCGTCGATTTTTGTGATGCTCGTCAGGGGGGCGGAGCCTATGGAAAAACGCCAGCAACGC
GGCCTTTTTACGGTTCCTGGCCTTTTGCTGGCCTTTTGCTCACATGTTCTTTCCTGCGTTATCCCCTGAT
TCTGTGGATAACCGTATTACCGCCTTTGAGTGAGCTGATACCGCTCGCCGCAGCCGAACGACCGAGCGCA
GCGAGTCAGTGAGCGAGGAAGCGGAAGAGCGCCCAATACGCAAACCGCCTCTCCCCGCGCGTTGGCCGAT
TCATTAATGCAGCTGGCACGACAGGTTTCCCGACTGGAAAGCGGGCAGTGAGCGCAACGCAATTAATGTG
AGTTAGCTCACTCATTAGGCACCCCAGGCTTTACACTTTATGCTTCCGGCTCGTATGTTGTGTGGAATTG
TGAGCGGATAACAATTTCACACAGGAAACAGCTATGACCATGATTACGCCAAGCGCGCAATTAACCCTCA
CTAAAGGGAACAAAAGCTGGAGCTGCAAGCTTAATGTAGTCTTATGCAATACTCTTGTAGTCTTGCAACA
TGGTAACGATGAGTTAGCAACATGCCTTACAAGGAGAGAAAAAGCACCGTGCATGCCGATTGGTGGAAGT
AAGGTGGTACGATCGTGCCTTATTAGGAAGGCAACAGACGGGTCTGACATGGATTGGACGAACCACTGAA
TTGCCGCATTGCAGAGATATTGTATTTAAGTGCCTAGCTCGATACATAAACGGGTCTCTCTGGTTAGACC
AGATCTGAGCCTGGGAGCTCTCTGGCTAACTAGGGAACCCACTGCTTAAGCCTCAATAAAGCTTGCCTTG
AGTGCTTCAAGTAGTGTGTGCCCGTCTGTTGTGTGACTCTGGTAACTAGAGATCCCTCAGACCCTTTTAG
TCAGTGTGGAAAATCTCTAGCAGTGGCGCCCGAACAGGGACTTGAAAGCGAAAGGGAAACCAGAGGAGCT
CTCTCGACGCAGGACTCGGCTTGCTGAAGCGCGCACGGCAAGAGGCGAGGGGCGGCGACTGGTGAGTACG
CCAAAAATTTTGACTAGCGGAGGCTAGAAGGAGAGAGATGGGTGCGAGAGCGTCAGTATTAAGCGGGGGA
GAATTAGATCGCGATGGGAAAAAATTCGGTTAAGGCCAGGGGGAAAGAAAAAATATAAATTAAAACATAT
AGTATGGGCAAGCAGGGAGCTAGAACGATTCGCAGTTAATCCTGGCCTGTTAGAAACATCAGAAGGCTGT
AGACAAATACTGGGACAGCTACAACCATCCCTTCAGACAGGATCAGAAGAACTTAGATCATTATATAATA
CAGTAGCAACCCTCTATTGTGTGCATCAAAGGATAGAGATAAAAGACACCAAGGAAGCTTTAGACAAGAT
AGAGGAAGAGCAAAACAAAAGTAAGACCACCGCACAGCAAGCGGCCGCTGATCTTCAGACCTGGAGGAGG
AGATATGAGGGACAATTGGAGAAGTGAATTATATAAATATAAAGTAGTAAAAATTGAACCATTAGGAGTA
GCACCCACCAAGGCAAAGAGAAGAGTGGTGCAGAGAGAAAAAAGAGCAGTGGGAATAGGAGCTTTGTTCC
TTGGGTTCTTGGGAGCAGCAGGAAGCACTATGGGCGCAGCGTCAATGACGCTGACGGTACAGGCCAGACA
ATTATTGTCTGGTATAGTGCAGCAGCAGAACAATTTGCTGAGGGCTATTGAGGCGCAACAGCATCTGTTG
CAACTCACAGTCTGGGGCATCAAGCAGCTCCAGGCAAGAATCCTGGCTGTGGAAAGATACCTAAAGGATC
AACAGCTCCTGGGGATTTGGGGTTGCTCTGGAAAACTCATTTGCACCACTGCTGTGCCTTGGAATGCTAG
TTGGAGTAATAAATCTCTGGAACAGATTTGGAATCACACGACCTGGATGGAGTGGGACAGAGAAATTAAC
AATTACACAAGCTTAATACACTCCTTAATTGAAGAATCGCAAAACCAGCAAGAAAAGAATGAACAAGAAT
TATTGGAATTAGATAAATGGGCAAGTTTGTGGAATTGGTTTAACATAACAAATTGGCTGTGGTATATAAA
ATTATTCATAATGATAGTAGGAGGCTTGGTAGGTTTAAGAATAGTTTTTGCTGTACTTTCTATAGTGAAT
AGAGTTAGGCAGGGATATTCACCATTATCGTTTCAGACCCACCTCCCAACCCCGAGGGGACCCAGAGAGG
GCCTATTTCCCATGATTCCTTCATATTTGCATATACGATACAAGGCTGTTAGAGAGATAATTAGAATTAA
TTTGACTGTAAACACAAAGATATTAGTACAAAATACGTGACGTAGAAAGTAATAATTTCTTGGGTAGTTT
GCAGTTTTAAAATTATGTTTTAAAATGGACTATCATATGCTTACCGTAACTTGAAAGTATTTCGATTTCT
TGGCTTTATATATCTTGTGGAAAGGACGAAACACCGAGAACGTTCGTGGTTCCGTGGTTTTAGAGCTAGA
AATAGCAAGTTAAAATAAGGCTAGTCCGTTATCAACTTGAAAAAGTGGCACCGAGTCGGTGCTTTTTTAA
GCTTGGCGTAACTAGATCTTGAGACAAATGGCAGTATTCATCCACAATTTTAAAAGAAAAGGGGGGATTG
GGGGGTACAGTGCAGGGGAAAGAATAGTAGACATAATAGCAACAGACATACAAACTAAAGAATTACAAAA
ACAAATTACAAAAATTCAAAATTTTCGGGTTTATTACAGGGACAGCAGAGATCCACTTTGGCGCCGGCTC
GAGGGGG
