>Addgene plasmid #76644 | TGFBR1 gRNA (BRDN0001146778) | depositor partial sequence | sequence record 144104 | Target Sequence
AGAACGTTCGTGGTTCCGTG
