>Addgene plasmid #76644 | TGFBR1 gRNA (BRDN0001146778) | addgene partial sequence | sequence record 186225 | hU6-F
AAAATTATGTTTTAGAATGGACTATCNTATGCTTACCGTAACTTGAAAGTATTTCGATTTCTTGGCTTTA
TATATCTTGTGGAAAGGACNAAACACCGAGAACGTTCGTGGTTCCGTGGTTTTAGAGCTAGAAATAGCAA
GTTAAAATAAGGCTAGTCCGTTATCAACTTGAAAAAGTGGCACCGAGTCGGTGCTTTTTTANGCTTGGCG
TAACTAGATCTTGAGACAAATGGCAGTATTCATCCACAATTTTAAAAGAAAAGGGGGGATTGGGGGGTAC
AGTGCAGGGGAAAGAATAGTAGACATAATAGCAACAGACATACAAACTAAAGAATTACAAAAACAAATTA
CNAAAATTCAAAATTTTCGGGTTTATTACAGGGACAGCAGAGATCCACTTTGGCGCCGGCTCGAGGGGGC
CCGGGTGCAAAGATGGATAAAGTTTTAAACAGAGAGGAATCTTTGCAGCTAATGGACCTTCTAGGTCTTG
AAAGGAGTGGGAATTGGCTCCGGTGCCCGNCAGTGGGCAGAGCGCACATCGCCCACAGTCCCCGAGAAGT
TGGGGGGAGG
